Addgene plasmid #156905: pD649-HAsp-WFIKKN1-Fc(DAPA)-AviTag-6xHis
Purpose: Mammalian expression of secreted protein fused to Fc(DAPA)-Avi-6xHis.
Depositing lab: Chris Garcia. Depositing organization: Stanford University. Publication: A Human IgSF Cell-Surface Interactome Reveals a Complex Network of Protein-Protein Interactions. Wojtowicz WM, Vielmetter J, Fernandes RA, Siepe DH, Eastman CL, Chisholm GB, Cox S, Klock H, Anderson PW, Rue SM, Miller JJ, Glaser SM, Bragstad ML, Vance J, Lam AW, Lesley SA, Zinn K, Garcia KC. Cell. 2020 Aug 20;182(4):1027-1043.e17. doi: 10.1016/j.cell.2020.07.025. PubMed 32822567.
Backbone
  Vector backbone: pD649
  Backbone size w/o insert (bp): 6106
  Vector type: Mammalian Expression
Growth in bacteria
  Bacterial resistance: Ampicillin, 100 μg/mL
  Growth temperature: 37°C
  Growth strain: DH5alpha
  Copy number: High Copy
Gene/Insert
  Gene/Insert name: WFIKKN1 (alt name: WFKN1)
  Species: H. sapiens (human)
  Insert size (bp): 1587
  Mutation: Fc region of human IgG contains D265A and P329A mutations (DAPA)
  Entrez Gene: WFIKKN1 (a.k.a. C16orf12, RJD2, WFDC20A, WFIKKN)
  Promoter: CMV/SP6
  Tag / fusion protein: Fc(DAPA)-AviTag-6xHis (C terminal on backbone)
  Cloning method: Restriction Enzyme; 5′ cloning site GCGGCCGC (not destroyed); 3′ cloning site GGCGCGCC (not destroyed)
  Sequencing primers: 5′ ATTTAGGTGACACTATAG; 3′ CACGTACCAGTTGAACTTCACC
Resource information
  A portion of this plasmid was derived from a plasmid made by: synthesis by ThermoFisher
Terms and licenses: Academic/Nonprofit Terms; Industry Terms: Not Available to Industry
Depositor comments: Some plasmids in this collection may have an IS4-like element ISVsa5 family transposase upstream of the CMV promoter.
How to cite: pD649-HAsp-WFIKKN1-Fc(DAPA)-AviTag-6xHis was a gift from Chris Garcia (Addgene plasmid # 156905 ; http://n2t.net/addgene:156905 ; RRID:Addgene_156905)
