[The description below was written by a language model from this plasmid's Addgene catalogue record and pLannotate feature annotations shown in this document.]
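Description:
pD649-HAsp-WFIKKN1-Fc(DAPA)-AviTag-6xHis is a mammalian expression plasmid built on the pD649 backbone for producing a secreted, Fc-fused form of human WFIKKN1 (also called WFKN1 or GASP2), a multidomain protein annotated as a probable serine protease and metalloprotease inhibitor. The plasmid is about 7.7 kb. It replicates in E. coli at high copy from a ColE1/pUC-type origin and is selected with ampicillin through a β-lactamase gene. A separate cassette carries an SV40 enhancer/early promoter and a bacterial EM7 promoter ahead of a puromycin N-acetyltransferase sequence and an SV40 poly(A) signal, which could allow puromycin selection in mammalian cells. The annotation labels this coding sequence a fragment, however, and the record does not describe such use. Short annotated remnants (KanR, lacZα, ble, f1 ori) appear to be non-functional fragments.

Expression is driven by the CMV immediate-early enhancer and promoter, followed by a portion of CMV intron A. An SP6 promoter sits just upstream of the open reading frame and offers a site for in vitro transcription and sequencing. The plasmid name indicates an HA signal peptide, whereas the automated annotation marks a short stretch in that region as an immunoglobulin heavy-chain signal fragment. In either case a leader directs the product into the secretory pathway. The WFIKKN1 insert lies between two retained restriction sites and is fused at its C terminus to the human IgG1 Fc region, followed by an AviTag and a 6xHis tag, with a bGH poly(A) signal terminating the transcript. The Fc carries the D265A and P329A (DAPA) substitutions, which are generally used to reduce effector binding. Fc confers dimerization, the AviTag permits site-specific biotinylation, and the His tag enables affinity purification. The construct belongs to a collection made for mapping interactions among human cell-surface and secreted proteins. The depositor notes that some plasmids in the set may carry a transposase insertion upstream of the CMV promoter.
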