Features (pLannotate 1.2.2; 21 found; start..end, strand, type, name):
    119..143     -  CDS            KanR (fragment): aminoglycoside phosphotransferase; aph(3')-Ia; confers resistance to kanamycin
    254..842     +  rep_origin     ori: high-copy-number ColE1/pMB1/pBR322/pUC origin of replication
   1067..1084    +  terminator     rrnB T2 terminator (fragment): transcription terminator T2 from the E. coli rrnB gene
   1109..1128    -  CDS            lacZα (fragment): LacZα fragment of β-galactosidase; lacZ fragment
   1584..1600    +  protein_bind   lac operator: The lac repressor binds to the lac operator to inhibit transcription in E. coli. This inhibition can be relieved by adding lactose or isopropyl-β-D-thiogalactopyranoside (IPTG). lac repressor encoded by lacI
   1843..2146    +  enhancer       CMV enhancer: human cytomegalovirus immediate early enhancer
   2147..2350    +  promoter       CMV promoter: human cytomegalovirus (CMV) immediate early promoter
   2486..2529    +  intron         CMV intron (fragment): modified intron A from human cytomegalovirus
   2581..2599    +  promoter       SP6 promoter: promoter for bacteriophage SP6 RNA polymerase
   2603..2640    +  CDS            IgH signal sequence (fragment): signal sequence from the mouse immunoglobulin heavy chain variable region
   2743..4335    +  CDS            WFIKKN1: WFKN1_HUMAN - Also known as C16orf12, GASP2, WFIKKN. Experimental evidence at protein level: Swiss-Prot protein existence level 1. Protease-inhibitor that contains multiple distinct protease inhibitor domains. Probably has serine protease- and metalloprotease- inhibitor activity (By similarity). From Homo sapiens (Human).
   4351..5028    +  CDS            IGHG1 (fragment): IGHG1_HUMAN - Experimental evidence at protein level: Swiss-Prot protein existence level 1. Constant region of immunoglobulin heavy chains. Immunoglobulins, also known as antibodies, are membrane-bound or secreted glycoproteins produced by B lymphocytes. In the recognition phase of humoral immunity, the membrane-bound immunoglobulins serve as receptors which, upon binding of a specific antigen, trigger the clonal expansion and differentiation of B lymphocytes into immunoglobulins- secreting plasma cells. Secreted immunoglobulins mediate the effector phase of humoral immunity, which results in
   5243..5354    +  polyA_signal   bGH poly(A) signal: bovine growth hormone polyadenylation signal
   5355..5463    +  rep_origin     f1 ori (fragment): f1 bacteriophage origin of replication; arrow indicates direction of (+) strand synthesis
   5477..5806    +  promoter       SV40 promoter: SV40 enhancer and early promoter
   5854..5901    +  promoter       EM7 promoter: synthetic bacterial promoter&nbsp
   5920..6519    +  CDS            PuroR (fragment): puromycin N-acetyltransferase; pac from Streptomyces; confers resistance to puromycin
   6529..6654    +  CDS            ble (fragment): BLE_KLEPN - Experimental evidence at protein level: Swiss-Prot protein existence level 1. Binding protein with a strong affinity to the bleomycin family of antibiotics. Binds to CL990; an antimitotic-antibiotic compound. From Klebsiella pneumoniae.
   6649..6770    +  polyA_signal   SV40 poly(A) signal: SV40 polyadenylation signal
   6823..7683    -  CDS            AmpR: β-lactamase; bla; confers resistance to ampicillin, carbenicillin, and related antibiotics
   7686..89      -  promoter       AmpR promoter (fragment) (across the origin): bla
>Addgene plasmid #156905 | pD649-HAsp-WFIKKN1-Fc(DAPA)-AviTag-6xHis | depositor full sequence | sequence record 302919 | Full Sequence
TTTCAATATTATTGAAGCATTTATCAGGGTTATTGTCTCATGAGCGGATACATATTTGAATGTATTTAGA
AAAATAAACAAATAGGGGTCAGTGTTACAACCAATTAACCAATTCTGAACATTATCGCGAGCCCATTTAT
ACCTGAATATGGCTCATAACACCCCTTGCTCATGACCAAAATCCCTTAACGTGAGTTACGCGCGCGTCGT
TCCACTGAGCGTCAGACCCCGTAGAAAAGATCAAAGGATCTTCTTGAGATCCTTTTTTTCTGCGCGTAAT
CTGCTGCTTGCAAACAAAAAAACCACCGCTACCAGCGGTGGTTTGTTTGCCGGATCAAGAGCTACCAACT
CTTTTTCCGAAGGTAACTGGCTTCAGCAGAGCGCAGATACCAAATACTGTTCTTCTAGTGTAGCCGTAGT
TAGCCCACCACTTCAAGAACTCTGTAGCACCGCCTACATACCTCGCTCTGCTAATCCTGTTACCAGTGGC
TGCTGCCAGTGGCGATAAGTCGTGTCTTACCGGGTTGGACTCAAGACGATAGTTACCGGATAAGGCGCAG
CGGTCGGGCTGAACGGGGGGTTCGTGCACACAGCCCAGCTTGGAGCGAACGACCTACACCGAACTGAGAT
ACCTACAGCGTGAGCTATGAGAAAGCGCCACGCTTCCCGAAGGGAGAAAGGCGGACAGGTATCCGGTAAG
CGGCAGGGTCGGAACAGGAGAGCGCACGAGGGAGCTTCCAGGGGGAAACGCCTGGTATCTTTATAGTCCT
GTCGGGTTTCGCCACCTCTGACTTGAGCGTCGATTTTTGTGATGCTCGTCAGGGGGGCGGAGCCTATGGA
AAAACGCCAGCAACGCGGCCTTTTTACGGTTCCTGGCCTTTTGCTGGCCTTTTGCTCACATGTTCTTTCC
TGCGTTATCCCCTGATTCTGTGGATAACCGTATTACCGCCTTTGAGTGAGCTGATACCGCTCGCCGCAGC
CGAACGACCGAGCGCAGCGAGTCAGTGAGCGAGGAAGCGGAAGGCGAGAGTAGGGAACTGCCAGGCATCA
AACTAAGCAGAAGGCCCCTGACGGATGGCCTTTTTGCGTTTCTACAAACTCTTTCTGTGTTGTAAAACGA
CGGCCAGTCTTAAGCTCGGGCCCCCTGGGCGGTTCTGATAACGAGTAATCGTTAATCCGCAAATAACGTA
AAAACCCGCTTCGGCGGGTTTTTTTATGGGGGGAGTTTAGGGAAAGAGCATTTGTCAGAATATTTAAGGG
CGCCTGTCACTTTGCTTGATATATGAGAATTATTTAACCTTATAAATGAGAAAAAAGCAACGCACTTTAA
ATAAGATACGTTGCTTTTTCGATTGATGAACACCTATAATTAAACTATTCATCTATTATTTATGATTTTT
TGTATATACAATATTTCTAGTTTGTTAAAGAGAATTAAGAAAATAAATCTCGAAAATAATAAAGGGAAAA
TCAGTTTTTGATATCAAAATTATACATGTCAACGATAATACAAAATATAATACAAACTATAAGATGTTAT
CAGTATTTATTATCATTTAGAATAAATTTTGTGTCGCCCTTAATTGTGAGCGGATAACAATTACGAGCTT
CATGCACAGTGGCGTTGACTCAATATTGGCCATTAGCCATATTATTCATTGGTTATATAGCATAAATCAA
TATTGGCTATTGGCCATTGCATACGTTGTATCTATATCATAATATGTACATTTATATTGGCTCATGTCCA
ATATGACCGCCATGTTGGCATTGATTATTGACTAGTTATTAATAGTAATCAATTACGGGGTCATTAGTTC
ATAGCCCATATATGGAGTTCCGCGTTACATAACTTACGGTAAATGGCCCGCCTGGCTGACCGCCCAACGA
CCCCCGCCCATTGACGTCAATAATGACGTATGTTCCCATAGTAACGCCAATAGGGACTTTCCATTGACGT
CAATGGGTGGAGTATTTACGGTAAACTGCCCACTTGGCAGTACATCAAGTGTATCATATGCCAAGTACGC
CCCCTATTGACGTCAATGACGGTAAATGGCCCGCCTGGCATTATGCCCAGTACATGACCTTATGGGACTT
TCCTACTTGGCAGTACATCTACGTATTAGTCATCGCTATTACCATGGTGATGCGGTTTTGGCAGTACATC
AATGGGCGTGGATAGCGGTTTGACTCACGGGGATTTCCAAGTCTCCACCCCATTGACGTCAATGGGAGTT
TGTTTTGGCACCAAAATCAACGGGACTTTCCAAAATGTCGTAACAACTCCGCCCCATTGACGCAAATGGG
CGGTAGGCGTGTACGGTGGGAGGTCTATATAAGCAGAGCTCGTTTAGTGAACCGTCAGATCGCCTGGAGA
CGCCATCCACGCTGTTTTGACCTCCATAGAAGACACCGGGACCGATCCAGCCTCCGCGGCCGGGAACGGT
GCATTGGAACGCGGATTCCCCGTGCCAAGAGTGACGTAAGTACCGCCTATAGAGTCTATAGGCCCACCCC
CTTGGCTTCGTTAGAACGCGGCTACAATTAATACATAACCTTATGTATCATACACATACGATTTAGGTGA
CACTATAGAATAACATCCACTTTGCCTTTCTCTCCACAGGTGTCCACTCCCAGGTCCAACTGCACCTCGG
TTCTATCGAAAACGCGCCTGCTAGCGCCACCATGAAGACCATCATTGCCCTGAGCTACATCTTCTGCCTG
GTGTTCGCTGCGGCCGCCGCTGGATTGCTTCCTGGACTTGGATCTCACCCTGGCGTGTGCCCTAATCAGC
TGAGCCCTAATCTGTGGGTCGACGCCCAGAGCACATGCGAGAGAGAGTGCAGCAGAGATCAGGATTGTGC
CGCTGCCGAGAAGTGCTGCATCAATGTGTGCGGCCTGCACTCCTGTGTGGCCGCCAGATTTCCTGGATCT
CCTGCCGCTCCTACAACAGCCGCCAGCTGTGAAGGCTTTGTGTGTCCACAGCAGGGCAGCGACTGCGACA
TTTGGGATGGACAGCCTGTGTGCCGGTGCAGAGACAGATGCGAGAAAGAACCCAGCTTCACCTGTGCCTC
CGACGGCCTGACCTACTACAACCGGTGTTACATGGATGCCGAGGCCTGCCTGAGAGGCCTGCATCTGCAT
ATCGTGCCCTGCAAACACGTGCTGAGCTGGCCTCCAAGTAGCCCCGGACCTCCTGAGACAACAGCCAGAC
CTACACCTGGTGCTGCTCCAGTTCCTCCTGCTCTGTACAGCAGCCCATCTCCTCAGGCCGTGCAAGTTGG
AGGAACAGCCTCTCTGCACTGCGACGTTTCAGGCAGACCTCCTCCAGCCGTGACATGGGAGAAACAGAGC
CACCAGCGCGAGAACCTGATCATGAGGCCCGATCAGATGTACGGCAACGTGGTGGTCACCAGCATCGGAC
AGCTGGTGCTGTACAATGCCAGACCTGAGGACGCCGGCCTGTACACCTGTACCGCTAGAAATGCTGCCGG
CCTGCTGAGGGCCGATTTTCCTCTGTCTGTGGTGCAGAGGGAACCCGCCAGAGATGCTGCCCCTTCTATT
CCTGCTCCTGCCGAGTGTCTGCCAGACGTGCAAGCTTGTACTGGCCCCACAAGTCCCCACCTGGTCCTGT
GGCATTACGACCCTCAACGCGGCGGATGCATGACATTTCCAGCCAGAGGATGTGACGGCGCTGCCAGAGG
CTTTGAGACATACGAAGCCTGCCAGCAGGCCTGTGCTAGAGGACCTGGGGATGCTTGTGTTCTGCCTGCC
GTTCAGGGCCCTTGTAGAGGATGGGAACCCAGATGGGCCTACAGTCCTCTGCTCCAGCAGTGTCACCCTT
TCGTGTACGGCGGCTGCGAAGGCAACGGCAACAACTTCCACTCCAGAGAGAGCTGCGAGGACGCCTGTCC
TGTGCCTAGAACACCTCCTTGCAGAGCCTGCCGGCTGAGAAGCAAACTGGCCCTGAGCCTGTGCAGATCC
GACTTTGCCATTGTGGGCAGACTGACCGAGGTGCTGGAAGAACCTGAAGCCGCTGGCGGAATTGCCAGAG
TGGCTCTGGAAGATGTGCTGAAGGACGACAAGATGGGACTGAAGTTCCTGGGCACCAAGTACCTGGAAGT
GACCCTGAGCGGCATGGACTGGGCTTGCCCCTGTCCTAATATGACAGCAGGCGACGGCCCTCTGGTCATC
ATGGGCGAAGTTCGAGATGGCGTGGCCGTGCTGGATGCCGGCTCTTACGTTAGAGCTGCCTCCGAGAAGA
GAGTGAAGAAGATCCTGGAACTGCTGGAAAAGCAGGCTTGCGAGCTGCTGAACAGATTCCAGGATGGCGC
GCCGGGCGGCGACAAGACCCACACCTGCCCCCCCTGCCCAGCTCCAGAACTGCTGGGAGGGCCTTCCGTG
TTCCTGTTCCCCCCCAAGCCCAAGGACACCCTGATGATCAGCAGGACCCCCGAGGTGACCTGCGTGGTGG
TGGCCGTGTCCCACGAGGACCCAGAGGTGAAGTTCAACTGGTACGTGGACGGCGTGGAGGTGCACAACGC
CAAGACCAAGCCCAGAGAGGAGCAGTACAACAGCACCTACAGGGTGGTGTCCGTGCTGACCGTGCTGCAC
CAGGACTGGCTGAACGGCAAAGAATACAAGTGCAAAGTCTCCAACAAGGCCCTGGCTGCCCCAATCGAAA
AGACAATCAGCAAGGCCAAGGGCCAGCCACGGGAGCCCCAGGTGTACACCCTGCCCCCCAGCCGGGAGGA
GATGACCAAGAACCAGGTGTCCCTGACCTGTCTGGTGAAGGGCTTCTACCCCAGCGATATCGCCGTGGAG
TGGGAGAGCAACGGCCAGCCCGAGAACAACTACAAGACCACCCCCCCAGTGCTGGACAGCGACGGCAGCT
TCTTCCTGTACAGCAAGCTGACCGTGGACAAGTCCAGGTGGCAGCAGGGCAACGTGTTCAGCTGCAGCGT
GATGCACGAGGCCCTGCACAACCACTACACCCAGAAGTCCCTGAGCCTGAGCCCCGGCGGCAGCGGTCTT
AATGATATTTTCGAGGCTCAGAAGATTGAGTGGCATGAACACCACCACCATCACCACTAAGGCCGGCCTG
TAGTCACTGGCACAACGCGTTACCCGGTAAGCCAATCGGGTATACACGGTCGTCATACTGCAGACAGGGT
TCTTCTACTTTGCAAGATAGTCTTGAGTAGTAAAATAAATAGATAGAGAAAATCAGCCTCGACTGTGCCT
TCTAGTTGCCAGCCATCTGTTGTTTGCCCCTCCCCCGTGCCTTCCTTGACCCTGGAAGGTGCCACTCCCA
CTGTCCTTTCCTAATAAAATGAGGAAATTGCATCACAACACTCAACCCTATCTCGGTCTATTCTTTTGAT
TTATAAGGGATTTTGCCGATTTCGGCCTATTGGTTAAAAAATGAGCTGATTTAACAAAAATTTAACGCGA
ATTAATTCTGTGGAATGTGTGTCAGTTAGGGTGTGGAAAGTCCCCAGGCTCCCCAGCAGGCAGAAGTATG
CAAAGCATGCATCTCAATTAGTCAGCAACCAGGTGTGGAAAGTCCCCAGGCTCCCCAGCAGGCAGAAGTA
TGCAAAGCATGCATCTCAATTAGTCAGCAACCATAGTCCCGCCCCTAACTCCGCCCATCCCGCCCCTAAC
TCCGCCCAGTTCCGCCCATTCTCCGCCCCATGGCTGACTAATTTTTTTTATTTATGCAGAGGCCGAGGCC
GCCTCTGCCTCTGAGCTATTCCAGAAGTAGTGAGGAGGCTTTTTTGGAGGCCTAGGCTTTTGCAAAAAGC
TCCCGGGAGCTTGTATATCCATTTTCGGATCTGATCAGCACGTGTTGACAATTAATCATCGGCATAGTAT
ATCGGCATAGTATAATACGACAAGGTGAGGAACTAAACCATGACCGAGTACAAGCCCACGGTGCGCCTCG
CCACCCGCGACGACGTCCCCAGGGCCGTACGCACCCTCGCCGCCGCGTTCGCCGACTACCCCGCCACGCG
CCACACCGTCGATCCGGACCGCCACATCGAGCGGGTCACCGAGCTGCAAGAACTCTTCCTCACGCGCGTC
GGGCTCGACATCGGCAAGGTGTGGGTCGCGGACGACGGCGCCGCGGTGGCGGTCTGGACCACGCCGGAGA
GCGTCGAAGCGGGGGCGGTGTTCGCCGAGATCGGCCCGCGCATGGCCGAGTTGAGCGGTTCCCGGCTGGC
CGCGCAGCAACAGATGGAAGGCCTCCTGGCGCCGCACCGGCCCAAGGAGCCCGCGTGGTTCCTGGCCACC
GTCGGCGTCTCGCCCGACCACCAGGGCAAGGGTCTGGGCAGCGCCGTCGTGCTCCCCGGAGTGGAGGCGG
CCGAGCGCGCCGGGGTGCCCGCCTTCCTGGAGACATCCGCGCCCCGCAACCTCCCCTTCTACGAGCGGCT
CGGCTTCACCGTCACCGCCGACGTCGAGGTGCCCGAAGGACCGCGCACCTGGTGCATGACCCGCAAGCCC
GGTGCCTGACACGTGCTACGAGATTTCGATTCCACCGCCGCCTTCTATGAAAGGTTGGGCTTCGGAATCG
TTTTCCGGGACGCCGGCTGGATGATCCTCCAGCGCGGGGATCTCATGCTGGAGTTCTTCGCCCACCCCAA
CTTGTTTATTGCAGCTTATAATGGTTACAAATAAAGCAATAGCATCACAAATTTCACAAATAAAGCATTT
TTTTCACTGCATTCTAGTTGTGGTTTGTCCAAACTCATCAATGTATCTTATCATGTCTGTATACCGTCGA
CCTCTAGCTAGAGCTTGGCGTAATCATGGTCATTACCAATGCTTAATCAGTGAGGCACCTATCTCAGCGA
TCTGTCTATTTCGTTCATCCATAGTTGCCTGACTCCCCGTCGTGTAGATAACTACGATACGGGAGGGCTT
ACCATCTGGCCCCAGCGCTGCGATGATACCGCGAGAACCACGCTCACCGGCTCCGGATTTATCAGCAATA
AACCAGCCAGCCGGAAGGGCCGAGCGCAGAAGTGGTCCTGCAACTTTATCCGCCTCCATCCAGTCTATTA
ATTGTTGCCGGGAAGCTAGAGTAAGTAGTTCGCCAGTTAATAGTTTGCGCAACGTTGTTGCCATCGCTAC
AGGCATCGTGGTGTCACGCTCGTCGTTTGGTATGGCTTCATTCAGCTCCGGTTCCCAACGATCAAGGCGA
GTTACATGATCCCCCATGTTGTGCAAAAAAGCGGTTAGCTCCTTCGGTCCTCCGATCGTTGTCAGAAGTA
AGTTGGCCGCAGTGTTATCACTCATGGTTATGGCAGCACTGCATAATTCTCTTACTGTCATGCCATCCGT
AAGATGCTTTTCTGTGACTGGTGAGTACTCAACCAAGTCATTCTGAGAATAGTGTATGCGGCGACCGAGT
TGCTCTTGCCCGGCGTCAATACGGGATAATACCGCGCCACATAGCAGAACTTTAAAAGTGCTCATCATTG
GAAAACGTTCTTCGGGGCGAAAACTCTCAAGGATCTTACCGCTGTTGAGATCCAGTTCGATGTAACCCAC
TCGTGCACCCAACTGATCTTCAGCATCTTTTACTTTCACCAGCGTTTCTGGGTGAGCAAAAACAGGAAGG
CAAAATGCCGCAAAAAAGGGAATAAGGGCGACACGGAAATGTTGAATACTCATATTCTTCCTT
