>Addgene plasmid #156905 | pD649-HAsp-WFIKKN1-Fc(DAPA)-AviTag-6xHis | depositor partial sequence | sequence record 302920 | insert (secreted protein)
GCTGGATTGCTTCCTGGACTTGGATCTCACCCTGGCGTGTGCCCTAATCAGCTGAGCCCTAATCTGTGGG
TCGACGCCCAGAGCACATGCGAGAGAGAGTGCAGCAGAGATCAGGATTGTGCCGCTGCCGAGAAGTGCTG
CATCAATGTGTGCGGCCTGCACTCCTGTGTGGCCGCCAGATTTCCTGGATCTCCTGCCGCTCCTACAACA
GCCGCCAGCTGTGAAGGCTTTGTGTGTCCACAGCAGGGCAGCGACTGCGACATTTGGGATGGACAGCCTG
TGTGCCGGTGCAGAGACAGATGCGAGAAAGAACCCAGCTTCACCTGTGCCTCCGACGGCCTGACCTACTA
CAACCGGTGTTACATGGATGCCGAGGCCTGCCTGAGAGGCCTGCATCTGCATATCGTGCCCTGCAAACAC
GTGCTGAGCTGGCCTCCAAGTAGCCCCGGACCTCCTGAGACAACAGCCAGACCTACACCTGGTGCTGCTC
CAGTTCCTCCTGCTCTGTACAGCAGCCCATCTCCTCAGGCCGTGCAAGTTGGAGGAACAGCCTCTCTGCA
CTGCGACGTTTCAGGCAGACCTCCTCCAGCCGTGACATGGGAGAAACAGAGCCACCAGCGCGAGAACCTG
ATCATGAGGCCCGATCAGATGTACGGCAACGTGGTGGTCACCAGCATCGGACAGCTGGTGCTGTACAATG
CCAGACCTGAGGACGCCGGCCTGTACACCTGTACCGCTAGAAATGCTGCCGGCCTGCTGAGGGCCGATTT
TCCTCTGTCTGTGGTGCAGAGGGAACCCGCCAGAGATGCTGCCCCTTCTATTCCTGCTCCTGCCGAGTGT
CTGCCAGACGTGCAAGCTTGTACTGGCCCCACAAGTCCCCACCTGGTCCTGTGGCATTACGACCCTCAAC
GCGGCGGATGCATGACATTTCCAGCCAGAGGATGTGACGGCGCTGCCAGAGGCTTTGAGACATACGAAGC
CTGCCAGCAGGCCTGTGCTAGAGGACCTGGGGATGCTTGTGTTCTGCCTGCCGTTCAGGGCCCTTGTAGA
GGATGGGAACCCAGATGGGCCTACAGTCCTCTGCTCCAGCAGTGTCACCCTTTCGTGTACGGCGGCTGCG
AAGGCAACGGCAACAACTTCCACTCCAGAGAGAGCTGCGAGGACGCCTGTCCTGTGCCTAGAACACCTCC
TTGCAGAGCCTGCCGGCTGAGAAGCAAACTGGCCCTGAGCCTGTGCAGATCCGACTTTGCCATTGTGGGC
AGACTGACCGAGGTGCTGGAAGAACCTGAAGCCGCTGGCGGAATTGCCAGAGTGGCTCTGGAAGATGTGC
TGAAGGACGACAAGATGGGACTGAAGTTCCTGGGCACCAAGTACCTGGAAGTGACCCTGAGCGGCATGGA
CTGGGCTTGCCCCTGTCCTAATATGACAGCAGGCGACGGCCCTCTGGTCATCATGGGCGAAGTTCGAGAT
GGCGTGGCCGTGCTGGATGCCGGCTCTTACGTTAGAGCTGCCTCCGAGAAGAGAGTGAAGAAGATCCTGG
AACTGCTGGAAAAGCAGGCTTGCGAGCTGCTGAACAGATTCCAGGAT
